Addgene plasmid #186385: pDEST-Spe4-Kozak-Snaptag-RfA
Purpose: (Empty Backbone) Destination vector for the expression of a fluorescent fusion of N-ter Snap tag and a protein of interest into embryos, by mRNA microinjection
Depositing lab: Patrick Lemaire. Depositing organization: CNRS UMR 5237, Centre de Recherche en Biologie cellulaire de Montpellier.
Backbone
  Vector backbone: pDEST-Spe4-RfA
  Backbone size (bp): 5427
  Vector type: Gateway destination vector
  Selectable markers: ccdB gene
Growth in bacteria
  Bacterial resistance: Chloramphenicol and Ampicillin, 25 & 100 μg/mL
  Growth temperature: 37°C
  Growth strain: ccdB Survival
  Copy number: High Copy
Gene/Insert
  Gene/Insert name: None
Terms and licenses: Academic/Nonprofit Terms; Industry Terms: Not Available to Industry
Depositor comments: Gateway destination vector for mRNA production to overexpress a protein of interest following microinjection into ascidian eggs. Likely to be useful for zebrafish, Xenopus, urchin and cnidarian (Clytia, Nematostella...) overexpression studies as well. Backbone was modified by insertion of N terminal Snap-tag tag at Bgl II/Stu I restriction site
How to cite: pDEST-Spe4-Kozak-Snaptag-RfA was a gift from Patrick Lemaire (Addgene plasmid # 186385 ; http://n2t.net/addgene:186385 ; RRID:Addgene_186385)
