[The description below was written by a language model from this plasmid's Addgene catalogue record and pLannotate feature annotations shown in this document.]
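Description:
pDEST-Spe4-Kozak-Snaptag-RfA is an empty Gateway destination vector, built on the pDEST-Spe4-RfA backbone, for making synthetic mRNA that encodes a protein of interest fused to an N-terminal SNAP-tag. It is a high-copy bacterial plasmid carrying a ColE1/pUC-type origin, an f1 phage origin, and an ampicillin resistance gene on the backbone. The Gateway reading-frame cassette adds chloramphenicol resistance (CmR) and the ccdB toxin gene. Because ccdB kills ordinary E. coli, the unrecombined vector is maintained in a ccdB-tolerant strain under dual ampicillin and chloramphenicol selection. After an LR reaction, ccdB serves as a counter-selection against non-recombinant plasmids.

The expression unit begins with a T3 RNA polymerase promoter for in vitro transcription, followed by the Xenopus beta-globin 5'-UTR translational enhancer. As the name indicates, a Kozak context then precedes the SNAP-tag coding sequence. The depositor inserted this tag into the parent backbone between BglII and StuI sites. Directly downstream lies the attR1–CmR–ccdB–attR2 cassette, so LR recombination with an entry clone replaces the cassette with the gene of interest downstream of the tag, intended to yield an in-frame fusion. A T7 promoter lies on the opposite strand beyond attR2, alongside residual lac promoter/operator and lacZα fragments from the cloning backbone. The feature table annotates no 3'-UTR or poly(A) element.

SNAP-tag is an O6-alkylguanine-DNA-alkyltransferase variant that bonds covalently to benzylguanine derivatives, allowing the fusion to be labelled with fluorescent substrates. The vector is intended for overexpression by mRNA microinjection into ascidian eggs. The depositor suggests it is likely also useful in zebrafish, Xenopus, sea urchin and cnidarian embryos.
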