Features (pLannotate 1.2.2; 20 found; start..end, strand, type, name):
     21..125     +  promoter       AmpR promoter: bla
    126..986     +  CDS            AmpR: β-lactamase; bla; confers resistance to ampicillin, carbenicillin, and related antibiotics
   1157..1745    +  rep_origin     ori: high-copy-number ColE1/pMB1/pBR322/pUC origin of replication
   1928..2020    +  CDS            lacI (fragment): lac repressor; lacI; The lac repressor binds to the lac operator to inhibit transcription in E. coli. This inhibition can be relieved by adding lactose or isopropyl-β-D-thiogalactopyranoside (IPTG).
   2033..2054    +  protein_bind   CAP binding site: CAP binding activates transcription in the presence of cAMP. E. coli catabolite activator protein
   2069..2099    +  promoter       lac promoter: promoter for the E. coli lac operon
   2107..2123    +  protein_bind   lac operator: The lac repressor binds to the lac operator to inhibit transcription in E. coli. This inhibition can be relieved by adding lactose or isopropyl-β-D-thiogalactopyranoside (IPTG). lac repressor encoded by lacI
   2168..2186    +  promoter       T3 promoter: promoter for bacteriophage T3 RNA polymerase
   2211..2253    +  5'UTR          Xenopus globin 5'-UTR: translational enhancer from the 5'-UTR of the major beta-globin gene of Xenopus laevis
   2269..2814    +  CDS            SNAP-tag®: human O6-alkylguanine-DNA-alkyltransferase variant that forms covalent bonds with benzylguanine derivatives fast-reacting variant, optimized for mammalian expression
   2821..2945    +  protein_bind   attR1: mutant version of attR; recombination site for the Gateway® LR reaction LR Clonase™
   2970..3000    +  promoter       lac UV5 promoter: E. coli lac promoter with an "up" mutation
   3025..3053    +  promoter       cat promoter (fragment): promoter of the E. coli cat gene encoding chloramphenicol acetyltransferase
   3054..3713    +  CDS            CmR: chloramphenicol acetyltransferase; cat; confers resistance to chloramphenicol
   3892..4050    +  CDS            ccdA (fragment): CCDA_ECO57 - Also known as H, letA. Experimental evidence at protein level: Swiss-Prot protein existence level 1. Antitoxin component of a type II toxin-antitoxin (TA) system which inhibits the post-segregational killing (PSK) of plasmid-free cells, also referred to as a plasmid addiction system. Binds to and blocks the activity of CcdB; will also remove bound CcdB protein from the CcdB-GyrA complex by forming a CcdA-CcdB complex, a process termed rejuvenation. Functions as a transcriptional corepressor for the ccdAB operon, repression also requires CcdB (By similarity). From Escherichia coli
   4055..4357    +  CDS            ccdB: CCDB_ECOLI - Also known as G, letB, letD. Experimental evidence at protein level: Swiss-Prot protein existence level 1. Toxic component of a type II toxin-antitoxin (TA) system, functioning in plasmid maintainence. Responsible for the post- segregational killing (PSK) of plasmid-free cells, also referred to as a plasmid addiction system. Half-life of over 2 hours. Cell killing by CcdB is accompanied by filamentation, defects in chromosome and plasmid segregation, defects in cell division, formation of anucleate cells, decreased DNA synthesis and plasmid loss. Interferes with the activity of DN
   4401..4525    -  protein_bind   attR2: mutant version of attR; recombination site for the Gateway® LR reaction LR Clonase™
   4784..4802    -  promoter       T7 promoter: promoter for bacteriophage T7 RNA polymerase
   4805..4962    +  CDS            lacZα (fragment): LacZα fragment of β-galactosidase; lacZ fragment
   4993..5421    -  rep_origin     f1 ori (sequence partly withheld): f1 bacteriophage origin of replication; arrow indicates direction of (+) strand synthesis
>Addgene plasmid #186385 | pDEST-Spe4-Kozak-Snaptag-RfA | addgene full sequence | sequence record 373828 | Addgene Partial NGS Result
GCACTTTTCGGGGAAATGTGCGCGGAACCCCTATTTGTTTATTTTTCTAAATACATTCAAATATGTATCC
GCTCATGAGACAATAACCCTGATAAATGCTTCAATAATATTGAAAAAGGAAGAGTATGAGTATTCAACAT
TTCCGTGTCGCCCTTATTCCCTTTTTTGCGGCATTTTGCCTTCCTGTTTTTGCTCACCCAGAAACGCTGG
TGAAAGTAAAAGATGCTGAAGATCAGTTGGGTGCACGAGTGGGTTACATCGAACTGGATCTCAACAGCGG
TAAGATCCTTGAGAGTTTTCGCCCCGAAGAACGTTTTCCAATGATGAGCACTTTTAAAGTTCTGCTATGT
GGCGCGGTATTATCCCGTATTGACGCCGGGCAAGAGCAACTCGGTCGCCGCATACACTATTCTCAGAATG
ACTTGGTTGAGTACTCACCAGTCACAGAAAAGCATCTTACGGATGGCATGACAGTAAGAGAATTATGCAG
TGCTGCCATAACCATGAGTGATAACACTGCGGCCAACTTACTTCTGACAACGATCGGAGGACCGAAGGAG
CTAACCGCTTTTTTGCACAACATGGGGGATCATGTAACTCGCCTTGATCGTTGGGAACCGGAGCTGAATG
AAGCCATACCAAACGACGAGCGTGACACCACGATGCCTGTAGCAATGGCAACAACGTTGCGCAAACTATT
AACTGGCGAACTACTTACTCTAGCTTCCCGGCAACAATTAATAGACTGGATGGAGGCGGATAAAGTTGCA
GGACCACTTCTGCGCTCGGCCCTTCCGGCTGGCTGGTTTATTGCTGATAAATCTGGAGCCGGTGAGCGTG
GATCTCGCGGTATCATTGCAGCACTGGGGCCAGATGGTAAGCCCTCCCGTATCGTAGTTATCTACACGAC
GGGGAGTCAGGCAACTATGGATGAACGAAATAGACAGATCGCTGAGATAGGTGCCTCACTGATTAAGCAT
TGGTAACTGTCAGACCAAGTTTACTCATATATACTTTAGATTGATTTAAAACTTCATTTTTAATTTAAAA
GGATCTAGGTGAAGATCCTTTTTGATAATCTCATGACCAAAATCCCTTAACGTGAGTTTTCGTTCCACTG
AGCGTCAGACCCCGTAGAAAAGATCAAAGGATCTTCTTGAGATCCTTTTTTTCTGCGCGTAATCTGCTGC
TTGCAAACAAAAAAACCACCGCTACCAGCGGTGGTTTGTTTGCCGGATCAAGAGCTACCAACTCTTTTTC
CGAAGGTAACTGGCTTCAGCAGAGCGCAGATACCAAATACTGTTCTTCTAGTGTAGCCGTAGTTAGGCCA
CCACTTCAAGAACTCTGTAGCACCGCCTACATACCTCGCTCTGCTAATCCTGTTACCAGTGGCTGCTGCC
AGTGGCGATAAGTCGTGTCTTACCGGGTTGGACTCAAGACGATAGTTACCGGATAAGGCGCAGCGGTCGG
GCTGAACGGGGGGTTCGTGCACACAGCCCAGCTTGGAGCGAACGACCTACACCGAACTGAGATACCTACA
GCGTGAGCTATGAGAAAGCGCCACGCTTCCCGAAGGGAGAAAGGCGGACAGGTATCCGGTAAGCGGCAGG
GTCGGAACAGGAGAGCGCACGAGGGAGCTTCCAGGGGGAAACGCCTGGTATCTTTATAGTCCTGTCGGGT
TTCGCCACCTCTGACTTGAGCGTCGATTTTTGTGATGCTCGTCAGGGGGGCGGAGCCTATGGAAAAACGC
CAGCAACGCGGCCTTTTTACGGTTCCTGGCCTTTTGCTGGCCTTTTGCTCACATGTTCTTTCCTGCGTTA
TCCCCTGATTCTGTGGATAACCGTATTACCGCCTTTGAGTGAGCTGATACCGCTCGCCGCAGCCGAACGA
CCGAGCGCAGCGAGTCAGTGAGCGAGGAAGCGGAAGAGCGCCCAATACGCAAACCGCCTCTCCCCGCGCG
TTGGCCGATTCATTAATGCAGCTGGCACGACAGGTTTCCCGACTGGAAAGCGGGCAGTGAGCGCAACGCA
ATTAATGTGAGTTAGCTCACTCATTAGGCACCCCAGGCTTTACACTTTATGCTTCCGGCTCGTATGTTGT
GTGGAATTGTGAGCGGATAACAATTTCACACAGGAAACAGCTATGACCATGATTACGCCAAGCTCGAAAT
TAACCCTCACTAAAGGGAACAAAAGCTGGAGCTAAGCTTGCTTGTTCTTTTTGCAGAAGCTCAGAATAAA
CGCTCAACTTTGGCAGATCTCAGAAAAAATGGACAAAGACTGCGAAATGAAGCGCACCACCCTGGATAGC
CCTCTGGGCAAGCTGGAACTGTCTGGGTGCGAACAGGGCCTGCACCGTATCATCTTCCTGGGCAAAGGAA
CATCTGCCGCCGACGCCGTGGAAGTGCCTGCCCCAGCCGCCGTGCTGGGCGGACCAGAGCCACTGATGCA
GGCCACCGCCTGGCTCAACGCCTACTTTCACCAGCCTGAGGCCATCGAGGAGTTCCCTGTGCCAGCCCTG
CACCACCCAGTGTTCCAGCAGGAGAGCTTTACCCGCCAGGTGCTGTGGAAACTGCTGAAAGTGGTGAAGT
TCGGAGAGGTCATCAGCTACAGCCACCTGGCCGCCCTGGCCGGCAATCCCGCCGCCACCGCCGCCGTGAA
AACCGCCCTGAGCGGAAATCCCGTGCCCATTCTGATCCCCTGCCACCGGGTGGTGCAGGGCGACCTGGAC
GTGGGGGGCTACGAGGGCGGGCTCGCCGTGAAAGAGTGGCTGCTGGCCCACGAGGGCCACAGACTGGGCA
AGCCTGGGCTGGGTGTAATCACAAGTTTGTACAAAAAAGCTGAACGAGAAACGTAAAATGATATAAATAT
CAATATATTAAATTAGATTTTGCATAAAAAACAGACTACATAATACTGTAAAACACAACATATCCAGTCA
CTATGGCGGCCGCATTAGGCACCCCAGGCTTTACACTTTATGCTTCCGGCTCGTATAATGTGTGGATTTT
GAGTTAGGATCCGGCGAGATTTTCAGGAGCTAAGGAAGCTAAAATGGAGAAAAAAATCACTGGATATACC
ACCGTTGATATATCCCAATGGCATCGTAAAGAACATTTTGAGGCATTTCAGTCAGTTGCTCAATGTACCT
ATAACCAGACCGTTCAGCTGGATATTACGGCCTTTTTAAAGACCGTAAAGAAAAATAAGCACAAGTTTTA
TCCGGCCTTTATTCACATTCTTGCCCGCCTGATGAATGCTCATCCGGAATTCCGTATGGCAATGAAAGAC
GGTGAGCTGGTGATATGGGATAGTGTTCACCCTTGTTACACCGTTTTCCATGAGCAAACTGAAACGTTTT
CATCGCTCTGGAGTGAATACCACGACGATTTCCGGCAGTTTCTACACATATATTCGCAAGATGTGGCGTG
TTACGGTGAAAACCTGGCCTATTTCCCTAAAGGGTTTATTGAGAATATGTTTTTCGTCTCAGCCAATCCC
TGGGTGAGTTTCACCAGTTTTGATTTAAACGTGGCCAATATGGACAACTTCTTCGCCCCCGTTTTCACCA
TGGGCAAATATTATACGCAAGGCGACAAGGTGCTGATGCCGCTGGCGATTCAGGTTCATCATGCCGTCTG
TGATGGCTTCCATGTCGGCAGAATGCTTAATGAATTACAACAGTACTGCGATGAGTGGCAGGGCGGGGCG
TAAACGCGTGGATCCGGCTTACTAAAAGCCAGATAACAGTATGCGTATTTGCGCGCTGATTTTTGCGGTA
TAAGAATATATACTGATATGTATACCCGAAGTATGTCAAAAAGAGGTGTGCTATGAAGCAGCGTATTACA
GTGACAGTTGACAGCGACAGCTATCAGTTGCTCAAGGCATATATGATGTCAATATCTCCGGTCTGGTAAG
CACAACCATGCAGAATGAAGCCCGTCGTCTGCGTGCCGAACGCTGGAAAGCGGAAAATCAGGAAGGGATG
GCTGAGGTCGCCCGGTTTATTGAAATGAACGGCTCTTTTGCTGACGAGAACAGGGACTGGTGAAATGCAG
TTTAAGGTTTACACCTATAAAAGAGAGAGCCGTTATCGTCTGTTTGTGGATGTACAGAGTGATATTATTG
ACACGCCCGGGCGACGGATGGTGATCCCCCTGGCCAGTGCACGTCTGCTGTCAGATAAAGTCTCCCGTGA
ACTTTACCCGGTGGTGCATATCGGGGATGAAAGCTGGCGCATGATGACCACCGATATGGCCAGTGTGCCG
GTCTCCGTTATCGGGGAAGAAGTGGCTGATCTCAGCCACCGCGAAAATGACATCAAAAACGCCATTAACC
TGATGTTCTGGGGAATATAAATGTCAGGCTCCCTTATACACAGCCAGTCTGCAGGTCGACCATAGTGACT
GGATATGTTGTGTTTTACAGTATTATGTAGTCTGTTTTTTATGCAAAATCTAATTTAATATATTGATATT
TATATCATTTTACGTTTCTCGTTCAGCTTTCTTGTACAAAGTGGTGATAAACTTAGATATCGCGGCCGCG
GAAGCGCTGGTTACCTAGGAACCAGCCTCAAGAACACCCGAATGGAGTCTCTAAGCTACATAATACCAAC
TTACACTTTACAAAATGTTGTCCCCCAAAATGTAGCCATTCGTATCTSCYCCWAAWAAAAARAAARTTTY
TTCMCAWTCWAAAAAAAAAAAAAAAAAAAAAAAAAAAAAAAAAMCCCCCCCCCCCCCCCCCTGCAGGGCC
AAGTCGGCCGGCGCGCCATTCGCCCTATAGTGAGTCGTATTACAATTCACTGGCCGTCGTTTTACAACGT
CGTGACTGGGAAAACCCTGGCGTTACCCAACTTAATCGCCTTGCAGCACATCCCCCTTTCGCCAGCTGGC
GTAATAGCGAAGAGGCCCGCACCGATCGCCCTTCCCAACAGTTGCGCAGCCTGAATGGCGAATGGAAATT
GTAAGCGTTAATATTTTGTTAAAATTCGCGTTAAATTTTTGTTAAATCAGCTCATTTTTTAACCAATAGG
CCGAAATCGGCAAAATCCCTTATAAATCAAAAGAATAGACCGAGATAGGGT
[37 nt withheld, positions 5092-5128]
AAAGAACGTGGACTCCAACGTCAAAGG
[49 nt withheld, positions 5156-5204]
T
[91 nt withheld, positions 5206-5296]
G
[124 nt withheld, positions 5298-5421]
CAGGTG
